>Addgene plasmid #244774 | CL20_mEGFP_Vidr_007 | addgene full sequence | sequence record 488237 | Addgene NGS Result
TTGAGATCCTTTTTTTCTGCGCGTAATCTGCTGCTTGCAAACAAAAAAACCACCGCTACCAGCGGTGGTT
TGTTTGCCGGATCAAGAGCTACCAACTCTTTTTCCGAAGGTAACTGGCTTCAGCAGAGCGCAGATACCAA
ATACTGTTCTTCTAGTGTAGCCGTAGTTAGGCCACCACTTCAAGAACTCTGTAGCACCGCCTACATACCT
CGCTCTGCTAATCCTGTTACCAGTGGCTGCTGCCAGTGGCGATAAGTCGTGTCTTACCGGGTTGGACTCA
AGACGATAGTTACCGGATAAGGCGCAGCGGTCGGGCTGAACGGGGGGTTCGTGCACACAGCCCAGCTTGG
AGCGAACGACCTACACCGAACTGAGATACCTACAGCGTGAGCTATGAGAAAGCGCCACGCTTCCCGAAGG
GAGAAAGGCGGACAGGTATCCGGTAAGCGGCAGGGTCGGAACAGGAGAGCGCACGAGGGAGCTTCCAGGG
GGAAACGCCTGGTATCTTTATAGTCCTGTCGGGTTTCGCCACCTCTGACTTGAGCGTCGATTTTTGTGAT
GCTCGTCAGGGGGGCGGAGCCTATGGAAAAACGCCAGCAACGCGGCCTTTTTACGGTTCCTGGCCTTTTG
CTGGCCTTTTGCTCACATGTTCTTTCCTGCGTTATCCCCTGATTCTGTGGATAACCGTATTACCGCCTTT
GAGTGAGCTGATACCGCTCGCCGCAGCCGAACGACCGAGCGCAGCGAGTCAGTGAGCGAGGAAGCGGAAG
AGCGCCCAATACGCAAACCGCCTCTCCCCGCGCGTTGGCCGATTCATTAATGCAGCGGATCCAGACATGA
TAAGATACATTGATGAGTTTGGACAAACCACAACTAGAATGCAGTGAAAAAAATGCTTTATTTGTGAAAT
TTGTGATGCTATTGCTTTATTTGTAACCATTATAAGCTGCAATAAACAAGTTAGCTTTTTGCAAAAGCCT
AGGCCTCCAAAAAAGCCTCCTCACTACTTCTGGAATAGCTCAGAGGCCGAGGCGGCCTCGGCCTCTGCAT
AAATAAAAAAAATTAGTCAGCCATGGGGCGGAGAATGGGCGGAACTGGGCGGAGTTAGGGGCGGGATGGG
CGGAGTTAGGGGCGGGACTATGGTTGCTGACTAATTGAGATGCGGATCCGCTGGCACGACAGGTTTCCCG
ACTGGAAAGCGGGCAGTGAGCGCAACGCAATTAATGTGAGTTAGCTCACTCATTAGGCACCCCAGGCTTT
ACACTTTATGCTTCCGGCTCGTATGTTGTGTGGAATTGTGAGCGGATAACAATTTCACACAGGAAACAGC
TATGACCATGATTACGCCAAGCTTGGGCTGCAGGTCGAGGGATCTCCATAAGAGAAGAGGGACAGCTATG
ACTGGGAGTAGTCAGGAGAGGAGGAAAAATCTGGCTAGTAAAACATGTAAGGAAAATTTTAGGGATGTTA
AAGAAAAAAATAACACAAAACAAAATATAAAAAAAATCTAACCTCAAGTCAAGGCTTTTCTATGGAATAA
GGAATGGACAGCAGGGGGCTGTTTCATATACTGATGACCTCTTTATAGCCAACCTTTGTTCATGGCAGCC
AGCATATGGGCATATGTTGCCAAACTCTAAACCAAATACTCATTCTGATGTTTTAAATGATTTGCCCTCC
CATATGTCCTTCCGAGTGAGAGACACAAAAAATTCCAACACACTATTGCAATGAAAATAAATTTCCTTTA
TTAGCCAGAAGTCAGATGCTCAAGGGGCTTCATGATGTCCCCATAATTTTTGGCAGAGGGAAAAAGATCT
GCTAGCTCGAGCAGCTGAAGCTTTATTGAGGCTTAAGCAGTGGGTTCCCTAGTTAGCCAGAGAGCTCCCA
GGCTCAGATCTGGTCTAACCAGAGAGACCCAGTACAGGCAAAAAGCAGATCTTGTCTTCTTTGGGAGTGA
ATTAGCCCTTCCAGTCCCCCCTTTTCTTTTAAAAAGTGGCTAAGATCTACAGCTGCCTTGTAAGTCATTG
GTCTTAAAGGTACCGTAATCTTATCTAGAACCGGTTCAATTCTCCCCAAGGCCCTGAACAAAAATGGTGT
TGTTGTCACTATTGTCTTGTTCGCTGTCGTGGCGGGAGCCTTGATCTCGTGGACCGCCAAACTTATTGAA
ACCGCCTCGGTCGCTCCCACCCATTCCTCCTCGACCTCCTCGGCCTCCTCCGCGACCCCTAGGTTCGTAC
CCGCCGGATGACCTGTTGTATCCTCCGCCACCACCACCACCTCCCCCACCACTTCCTCCCCGACCTCTGC
CCCCTCTATCCTGTTGCCCATAGCCACCACTCCCCCCACCTCCTGATTGATCTTGATTACCGTATCCGCC
GCCTGACCCTCCGCCAGAAGACATGGAACTCTGATCCTGACCATAGTTGCCACCGCCTCCACCACCACCT
CCGCCGCCACTACTTGAGTTATACTGATTCTGTTGGCCATACCCTTGAGGGGGATTATAAGACTGCTGTT
GCCCATAAGATTGTTGTTGGCCGCCATATGATGGTTGCTGTGAATATGAACCAGACTGAGGTTGCCCATA
TGAACTTGATTGGGAACTTGACCCATAGCTGCCTGAAGTGGAACTAGGAGCGGGTTGCTGCCCATATCCT
GGATAAGATGACTGCTGACCATAACTAGATTGACTTGACTGTGAGCTGCCATATCCGCCTGTAGAACCGT
ATCCCTGTGGGGTACTTTGGGTGCCGTACCCCGTGTTCTGGCTCTGACCGTAAGATGAATAGCTTGATTG
ACCGTAACCTGAGGTATCGGTGCTCTGGGAATACCCTGAGTAACTTTGTTGGCCATAAGGTTGGCTGCTC
TGTTGACTGTAGCCCTGACCGGGCTGCGTCGGATACGCACCGTAGCTTTGCGTGGCTTGCTGAGTATAGT
CGTTGGACGCCATCCGGGAAGCGGCCGCACTTCCCCCGGAGCCTCCGCTTCCGCCCTTGTACAGCTCGTC
CATGCCGAGAGTGATCCCGGCGGCGGTCACGAACTCCAGCAGGACCATGTGATCGCGCTTCTCGTTGGGG
TCTTTGCTCAGCTTGGACTGGGTGCTCAGGTAGTGGTTGTCGGGCAGCAGCACGGGGCCGTCGCCGATGG
GGGTGTTCTGCTGGTAGTGGTCGGCGAGCTGCACGCTGCCGTCCTCGATGTTGTGGCGGATCTTGAAGTT
CACCTTGATGCCGTTCTTCTGCTTGTCGGCCATGATATAGACGTTGTGGCTGTTGTAGTTGTACTCCAGC
TTGTGCCCCAGGATGTTGCCGTCCTCCTTGAAGTCGATGCCCTTCAGCTCGATGCGGTTCACCAGGGTGT
CGCCCTCGAACTTCACCTCGGCGCGGGTCTTGTAGTTGCCGTCGTCCTTGAAGAAGATGGTGCGCTCCTG
GACGTAGCCTTCGGGCATGGCGGACTTGAAGAAGTCGTGCTGCTTCATGTGGTCGGGGTAGCGGCTGAAG
CACTGCACGCCGTAGGTCAGGGTGGTCACGAGGGTGGGCCAGGGCACGGGCAGCTTGCCGGTGGTGCAGA
TGAACTTCAGGGTCAGCTTGCCGTAGGTGGCATCGCCCTCGCCCTCGCCGGACACGCTGAACTTGTGGCC
GTTTACGTCGCCGTCCAGCTCGACCAGGATGGGCACCACCCCGGTGAACAGCTCCTCGCCCTTGCTCACC
ATGGTGGCGACCGGTGGATCCCGGGCCCGCGGTACCGTCGACTGCAGAATTCGGTTCACTAAACGAGCCC
GGTTCACTAAACGAGCTCTGCTTATATAGACCTCCCACCGTACACGCCTACCGCCCATTTGCGTCAATGG
GGCGGAGTTGTTACGACATTTTGGAAAGTCCCGTTGATTTTGGTGCCAAAACAAACTCCCATTGACGTCA
ATGGGGTGGAGACTTGGAAATCCCCGTGAGTCAAACCGCTATCCACGCCCATTGATGTACTGCCAAAACC
GCATCACCATGGTAATAGCGATGACTAATACGTAGATGTACTGCCAAGTAGGAAAGTCCCATAAGGTCAT
GTACTGGGCATAATGCCAGGCGGGCCATTTACCGTCATTGACGTCAATAGGGGGCGTACTTGGCATATGA
TACACTTGATGTACTGCCAAGTGGGCAGTTTACCGTAAATACTCCACCCATTGACGTCAATGGAAAGTCC
CTATTGGCGTTACTATGGGAACATACGTCATTATTGACGTCAATGGGCGGGGGTCGTTGGGCGGTCAGCC
AGGCGGGCCATTTACCGTAAGTTATGTAACGCGGAACTCCATATATGGGCTATGAACTAATGACCCCGTA
ATTGATTACTATTAATAACTAGCACGCGTTCGAAGCTTGAGCTCGGTCCCCTCGGGGTTGGGAGGTGGGT
CTGAAACGATAATGGTGAATATCCCTGCCTAACTCTATTCACTATAGAAAGTACAGCAAAAACTATTCTT
AAACCTACCAAGCCTCCTACTATCATTATGAATAATTTTATATACCACAGCCAATTTGTTATGTTAAACC
AATTCCACAAACTTGCCCATTTATCTAATTCCAATAATTCTTGTTCATTCTTTTCTTGCTGGTTTTGCGA
TTCTTCAATTAAGGAGTGTATTAAGCTTGTGTAATTGTTAATTTCTCTGTCCCACTCCATCCAGGTCGTG
TGATTCCAAATCTGTTCCAGAGATTTATTACTCCAACTAGCATTCCAAGGCACAGCAGTGGTGCAAATGA
GTTTTCCAGAGCAACCCCAAATCCCCAGGAGCTGTTGATCCTTTAGGTATCTTTCCACAGCCAGGATTCT
TGCCTGGAGCTGCTTGATGCCCCAGACTGTGAGTTGCAACAGATGCTGTTGCGCCTCAATAGCCCTCAGC
AAATTGTTCTGCTGCTGCACTATACCAGACAATAATTGTCTGGCCTGTACCGTCAGCGTCATTGACGCTG
CGCCCATAGTGCTTCCTGCTGCTCCCAAGAACCCAAGGAACAAAGCTCCTATTCCCACTGCTCTTTTTTC
TCTCTGCACCACTCTTCTCTTTGCCTTGGTGGGTGCTACTCCTAATGGTTCAATTTTTACTACTTTATAT
TTATATAATTCACTTCTCCAATTGTCCCTCATATCTCCTCCTTATGGTGTTTTACTAAACTTTTCCATGT
TCTAATCCTCATCCTGTCTACTTGCCACACAATCATCACCTGCCATCTGTTTTCCATAATCCCTAATGAT
CTTTGCTTTTCTTCTTGGCACTACTTTTATGTCACTATTATCTTGTATTACTACTGCCCCTTCACCTTTC
CAGAGGAGCTTTGCTGGTCCTTTCCAAAGTGGATTTCTGCTGTCCCTGTAATAAACCCGAAAATTTTGAA
TTTTTGTAATTTGTTTTTGTAATTCTTTAGTTTGTATGTCTGTTGCTATTATGTCTACTATTCTTTCCCC
TGCACTGTACCCCCCAATCCCCCCTTTTCTTTTAAAATTGTGGATGAATACTGCCATTTGTACTGCTGTC
TTAAGATGTTCAGCCTGATCTCTTACCTGTCCTATAATTTTCTTTAATTCTTTATTCATAGATTCTACTA
CTCCTTGACTTTGGGGATTGTAGGGAATTTCCAGGTCTGAAGATCCTGCTGCTTGCTGTGCTTTTTTCTT
ACTTTTGTTTTGCTCTTCCTCTATCTTGTCTAAAGCTTCCTTGGTGTCTTTTATCTCTATCCTTTGATGC
ACACAATAGAGGGTTGCTACTGTATTATATAATGATCTAAGTTCTTCTGATCCTGTCTGAAGGGATGGTT
GTAGCTGTCCCAGTATTTGTCTACAGCCTTCTGATGTTTCTAACAGGCCAGTATTAACTGCGAATCGTTC
TAGCTCCCTGCTTGCCCATACTATATGTTTTAATTTATATTTTTTCTTTCCCCCTGGCCTTAACCGAATT
TTTTCCCATCGCGATCTAATTCTCCCCCGCTTAATACTGACGCTCTCGCACCCATCTCTCTCCTTCTAGC
CTCCGCTAGTCAAAATTTTTGGCGTACTCACCAGTCGCCGCCCCTCGCCTCTTGCCGTGCGCGCTTCAGC
AAGCCGAGTCCTGCGTCGAGAGAGCTCCTCTGGTTTCCCTTTCGCTTTCAAGTCCCTGTTCGGGCGCCAC
TGCTAGAGATTTTCCACACTGACTAAAAGGGTCTGAGGGATCTCTAGTTACCAGAGTCACACAACAGACG
GGCACACACTACTTGAAGCACTCAAGGCAAGCTTTATTGAGGCTTAAGCAGTGGGTTCCCTAGTTAGCCA
GAGAGCTCCCAGGCTCAGATCTGGTCTAACCAGAGAGACCCAGTACAGGCAAAAAGCAGCTGCTTATATG
CAGGATCTGAGGGCTCGCCACTCCCCAGTCCCGCCCAGGCCACGCCTCCCATGGTAATAGCGATGACTAA
TACGTAGATGTACTGCCAAGTAGGAAAGTCCCATAAGGTCATGTACTGGGCATAATGCCAGGCGGGCCAT
TTACCGTCATTGACGTCAATAGGGGGCGTACTTGGCATATGATACACTTGATGTACTGCCAAGTGGGCAG
TTTACCGTAAATACTCCACCCATTGACGTCAATGGAAAGTCCCTATTGGCGTTACTATGGGAACATACGT
CATTATTGACGTCAATGGGCGGGGGTCGTTGGGCGGTCAGCCAGGCGGGCCATTTACCGTAAGTTATGTA
ACGCGGAACTCCATATATGGGCTATGAACTAATGACCCCGTAATTGATTACTATTAATAACTAGTCAATA
ATCAATGTCGACCCAGGTGGCACTTTTCGGGGAAATGTGCGCGGAACCCCTATTTGTTTATTTTTCTAAA
TACATTCAAATATGTATCCGCTCATGAGACAATAACCCTGATAAATGCTTCAATAATATTGAAAAAGGAA
GAGTATGAGTATTCAACATTTCCGTGTCGCCCTTATTCCCTTTTTTGCGGCATTTTGCCTTCCTGTTTTT
GCTCACCCAGAAACGCTGGTGAAAGTAAAAGATGCTGAAGATCAGTTGGGTGCACGAGTGGGTTACATCG
AACTGGATCTCAACAGCGGTAAGATCCTTGAGAGTTTTCGCCCCGAAGAACGTTTTCCAATGATGAGCAC
TTTTAAAGTTCTGCTATGTGGCGCGGTATTATCCCGTATTGACGCCGGGCAAGAGCAACTCGGTCGCCGC
ATACACTATTCTCAGAATGACTTGGTTGAGTACTCACCAGTCACAGAAAAGCATCTTACGGATGGCATGA
CAGTAAGAGAATTATGCAGTGCTGCCATAACCATGAGTGATAACACTGCGGCCAACTTACTTCTGACAAC
GATCGGAGGACCGAAGGAGCTAACCGCTTTTTTGCACAACATGGGGGATCATGTAACTCGCCTTGATCGT
TGGGAACCGGAGCTGAATGAAGCCATACCAAACGACGAGCGTGACACCACGATGCCTGTAGCAATGGCAA
CAACGTTGCGCAAACTATTAACTGGCGAACTACTTACTCTAGCTTCCCGGCAACAATTAATAGACTGGAT
GGAGGCGGATAAAGTTGCAGGACCACTTCTGCGCTCGGCCCTTCCGGCTGGCTGGTTTATTGCTGATAAA
TCTGGAGCCGGTGAGCGTGGGTCTCGCGGTATCATTGCAGCACTGGGGCCAGATGGTAAGCCCTCCCGTA
TCGTAGTTATCTACACGACGGGGAGTCAGGCAACTATGGATGAACGAAATAGACAGATCGCTGAGATAGG
TGCCTCACTGATTAAGCATTGGTAACTGTCAGACCAAGTTTACTCATATATACTTTAGATTGATTTAAAA
CTTCATTTTTAATTTAAAAGGATCTAGGTGAAGATCCTTTTTGATAATCTCATGACCAAAATCCCTTAAC
GTGAGTTTTCGTTCCACTGAGCGTCAGACCCCGTAGAAAAGATCAAAGGATCTTC
Features (pLannotate 1.2.2; 29 found; start..end, strand, type, name):
      1..589     +  rep_origin     ori: high-copy-number ColE1/pMB1/pBR322/pUC origin of replication
    772..826     +  CDS            lacI (fragment): lac repressor; lacI; The lac repressor binds to the lac operator to inhibit transcription in E. coli. This inhibition can be relieved by adding lactose or isopropyl-β-D-thiogalactopyranoside (IPTG).
    828..962     -  polyA_signal   SV40 poly(A) signal: SV40 polyadenylation signal
    982..1117    -  rep_origin     SV40 ori: SV40 origin of replication
   1141..1163    -  promoter       SV40 promoter (fragment): SV40 enhancer and early promoter
   1170..1209    +  CDS            lacI (fragment): lac repressor; lacI; The lac repressor binds to the lac operator to inhibit transcription in E. coli. This inhibition can be relieved by adding lactose or isopropyl-β-D-thiogalactopyranoside (IPTG).
   1222..1243    +  protein_bind   CAP binding site: CAP binding activates transcription in the presence of cAMP. E. coli catabolite activator protein
   1258..1288    +  promoter       lac promoter: promoter for the E. coli lac operon
   1296..1312    +  protein_bind   lac operator: The lac repressor binds to the lac operator to inhibit transcription in E. coli. This inhibition can be relieved by adding lactose or isopropyl-β-D-thiogalactopyranoside (IPTG). lac repressor encoded by lacI
   1697..1752    -  polyA_signal   β-globin poly(A) signal: rabbit β-globin polyadenylation signal (Gil and Proudfoot, 1987)
   1838..1973    -  LTR            3' LTR (ΔU3) (fragment): self-inactivating 3' long terminal repeat (LTR) from HIV-1
   1975..1994    -  misc_feature   cPPT/CTS (fragment): central polypurine tract and central termination sequence of HIV-1
   2015..2953    -  CDS            FUS (fragment): FUS_HUMAN - Also known as TLS. Experimental evidence at protein level: Swiss-Prot protein existence level 1. DNA/RNA-binding protein that plays a role in various cellular processes such as transcription regulation, RNA splicing, RNA transport, DNA repair and damage response (PubMed:27731383). Binds to nascent pre-mRNAs and acts as a molecular mediator between RNA polymerase II and U1 small nuclear ribonucleoprotein thereby coupling transcription and splicing (PubMed:26124092). Binds also its own pre- mRNA and autoregulates its expression; this autoregulation mechanism is mediated by non-sense-
   2996..3712    -  CDS            mEGFP: mEGFP is a basic (constitutively fluorescent) green fluorescent protein published in 2002, derived from Aequorea victoria. It has moderate acid sensitivity.
   3726..3763    -  misc_feature   MCS (fragment): multiple cloning site
   3762..3778    -  promoter       tight TRE promoter (fragment): Tet-responsive promoter PTight, consisting of seven tet operator sequences followed by the minimal CMV promoter
   3794..3997    -  promoter       CMV promoter: human cytomegalovirus (CMV) immediate early promoter
   3998..4301    -  enhancer       CMV enhancer: human cytomegalovirus immediate early enhancer
   4369..4385    -  misc_feature   MCS (fragment): multiple cloning site
   4385..4410    -  CDS            Rev (fragment): human immunodeficiency virus 1 (HIV-1) Rev protein; rev; enhances nuclear export of unspliced and incompletely spliced viral mRNAs
   4787..5020    -  misc_feature   RRE: The Rev response element (RRE) of HIV-1 allows for Rev-dependent mRNA export from the nucleus to the cytoplasm.
   5154..5237    -  CDS            vif (fragment): VIF_HV1BR - Experimental evidence at protein level: Swiss-Prot protein existence level 1. Counteracts the innate antiviral activity of host APOBEC3F and APOBEC3G. Forms a complex with host APOBEC3F and APOBEC3G thus preventing the entry of these lethally hypermutating enzymes into progeny virions. Recruits an active E3 ubiquitin ligase complex composed of elongin BC, CUL5, and RBX2 to induce polyubiquitination of APOBEC3G and APOBEC3F. In turn, they are directed to the 26S proteasome for degradation. Vif interaction with APOBEC3G also blocks its cytidine deaminase activity in a proteasome-inde
   5380..5497    -  misc_feature   cPPT/CTS: central polypurine tract and central termination sequence of HIV-1
   5646..6005    -  CDS            HIV-1 gag (fragment): gag protein from human immunodeficiency virus 1; gag
   5989..6114    -  misc_feature   HIV-1 Ψ: packaging signal of human immunodeficiency virus type 1
   6161..6418    -  LTR            5' LTR (truncated): truncated 5' long terminal repeat (LTR) from HIV-1
   6420..6799    -  enhancer       CMV enhancer: human cytomegalovirus immediate early enhancer
   6830..6934    +  promoter       AmpR promoter: bla
   6935..7795    +  CDS            AmpR: β-lactamase; bla; confers resistance to ampicillin, carbenicillin, and related antibiotics
