[The description below was written by a language model from this plasmid's Addgene catalogue record and pLannotate feature annotations shown in this document.]
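Description:
CL20_mEGFP_Vidr_007 is a roughly 8 kb mammalian expression plasmid built on the CL20 backbone. Its feature table shows it to be an HIV-1-derived, self-inactivating lentiviral transfer vector, although the catalogue lists it simply as "Mammalian Expression". It is maintained in E. coli through a high-copy ColE1/pUC-type origin and selected with ampicillin via the β-lactamase gene. The recommended host is a recombination-reducing strain, which is a common choice for plasmids carrying repeated LTR sequences. Backbone remnants include an SV40 origin and poly(A) signal, and lac promoter/operator fragments.

The viral portion begins with a CMV enhancer fused to a truncated 5' LTR, which would drive Tat-independent transcription of the vector genome in packaging cells. This is followed by the Ψ packaging signal, a partial gag sequence, the cPPT/CTS, and the Rev response element for nuclear export of the unspliced RNA. It ends in a ΔU3 3' LTR fragment with a downstream rabbit β-globin polyadenylation signal. Between these elements sits an internal CMV enhancer/promoter that drives a fusion of monomeric EGFP at the N terminus to Vidr_007. Vidr_007 is an unmutated intrinsically disordered region from human FUS, which the depositor notes as residues 1–295. No mammalian selection marker is annotated.

The construct is intended to express this fluorescently tagged FUS IDR in mammalian cells, so its localisation and behaviour can be followed by GFP fluorescence. The associated study concerns protein condensate formation and its links to RNA biology. The lentiviral elements suggest it could be delivered either by transfection or by packaged virus, though the record does not specify which route was used.
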