Addgene plasmid #244774: CL20_mEGFP_Vidr_007
Purpose: Express mEGFP-tagged intrinsically disordered protein (IDR), Vidr_007, derived from human protein FUS
Depositing lab: Richard Kriwacki. Depositing organization: St. Jude Children's Research Hospital. Publication: Proteome-wide computational analyses reveal links between protein condensate formation and RNA biology. Maiti S, Tripathi S, Baggett DW, Phillips AH, Park CG, Wang J, Wahiduzzaman, Freyaldenhoven WT, Kinger S, Pioso BJ, Bollinger JC, Somjee R, Lang B, Babu MM, Kriwacki RW. Sci Adv. 2025 Dec 5;11(49):eady1420. doi: 10.1126/sciadv.ady1420. Epub 2025 Dec 3. PubMed 41337585.
Backbone
  Vector backbone: CL20
  Vector type: Mammalian Expression
Growth in bacteria
  Bacterial resistance: Ampicillin, 100 μg/mL
  Growth temperature: 37°C
  Growth strain: NEB Stable
  Copy number: High Copy
Gene/Insert
  Gene/Insert name: Vidr_007
  Species: H. sapiens (human)
  Mutation: Unmutated
  Tag / fusion protein: monomeric EGFP (N terminal on insert)
  Cloning method: Restriction Enzyme; 5′ cloning site Unknown (unknown if destroyed)
Terms and licenses: Academic/Nonprofit Terms; Industry Terms: Not Available to Industry
Depositor comments: FUS_1_295
How to cite: CL20_mEGFP_Vidr_007 was a gift from Richard Kriwacki (Addgene plasmid # 244774 ; http://n2t.net/addgene:244774 ; RRID:Addgene_244774)
